>Addgene plasmid #201823 | pMAH-pnRFP-B30Y | addgene full sequence | sequence record 398152 | Addgene NGS Result
CGTTACATAACTTACGGTAAATGGCCCGCCTGGCTGACCGCCCAACGACCCCCGCCCATTGACGTCAATA
ATGACGTATGTTCCCATAGTAACGCCAATAGGGACTTTCCATTGACGTCAATGGGTGGAGTATTTACGGT
AAACTGCCCACTTGGCAGTACATCAAGTGTATCATATGCCAAGTCCGCCCCCTATTGACGTCAATGACGG
TAAATGGCCCGCCTGGCATTATGCCCAGTACATGACCTTACGGGACTTTCCTACTTGGCAGTACATCTAC
GTATTAGTCATCGCTATTACCATGGTGATGCGGTTTTGGCAGTACACCAATGGGCGTGGATAGCGGTTTG
ACTCACGGGGATTTCCAAGTCTCCACCCCATTGACGTCAATGGGAGTTTGTTTTGGCACCAAAATCAACG
GGACTTTCCAAAATGTCGTAATAACCCCGCCCCGTTGACGCAAATGGGCGGTAGGCGTGTACGGTGGGAG
GTCTATATAAGCAGAGCTCGTTTAGTGAACCGTCAGATCGCCTGGAGACGCCATCCACGCTGTTTTGACC
TCCATAGAAGACACCGGGACCGATCCAGCCTCCGCGGCCGGGAACGGTGCATTGGAACGCGGATTCCCCG
TGCCAAGAGTGACGTAAGTACCGCCTATAGAGTCTATAGGCCCACCCCCTTGGCTTCGTTAGAACGCGGC
TACAATTAATACATAACCTTATGTATCATACACATACGATTTAGGTGACACTATAGAATAACATCCACTT
TGCCTTTCTCTCCACAGGTGTCCACTCCCAGGTCCAACTGCACGGAAGCTTGCCACCATGGATAGGTCGG
CTGGGCTCACCCGTAGTTTCCGAGCGGATGTACCCCGAGGACGGCGCCCTGAAGAGCGAGATCAAGTACG
GGCTGAGGCTGAAGGACGGCGGCCACTACGCCGCCGAGGTCAAGACCACCTACAAGGCCAAGAAGCCCGT
GCAGCTGCCCGGCGCCTACATCGTCGACATCAAGTTGGACATCGTGTCCCACAACGAGGACTACACCATC
GTGGAACAGTGCGAACGCGCCGAGGGCCGCCACTCCACTGGCGGCATGGACGAGCTGTACAAGGGAGGTA
CAGGCGGGAGTCTGGTGAGCAAGGGCGAGGAGGATAACATGGCCATCATCAAGGAGTTCATGCGCTTCAA
GGTGCACATGGAGGGCTCCGTGAACGGCCACAAGTTCGAGATCGAGGGCGAGGGCGAGGGCCGCCCCTAC
GAGGCCTTTCAGACCGCTAAGCTGAAGGTGACCAAGGGTGGCCCCCTGCCCTTCGCCTGGGACATCCTGT
CCCCTCAGTTCATGTACGGCTCCAAGGCCTACATTAAGCACCCAGCCGACATCCCCGACTACTTCAAGCT
GTCCTTCCCCGAGGGCTTCAGGTGGGAGCGCGTGGTGAACTTCGAGGACGGCGGCATTATTCACGTTAAC
CAGGACTCCTCCCTGCAGGACGGCGTATTCATCTACAAGGTGAAGCTGCGCGGCACCAACTTCCCCCCCG
ACGGCCCCGTAATGCAGAAGAAGACCATGGGCTGGGAGGCTACGCGTGACCAAGGGCCCGTTTAAACCCG
CTGATCAGCCTCGACTGTGCCTTCTAGTTGCCAGCCATCTGTTGTTTGCCCCTCCCCCGTGCCTTCCTTG
ACCCTGGAAGGTGCCACTCCCACTGTCCTTTCCTAATAAAATGAGGAAATTGCATCGCATTGTCTGAGTA
GGTGTCATTCTATTCTGGGGGGTGGGGTGGGGCAGGACAGCAAGGGGGAGGATTGGGAAGACAATAGCAG
GCATGCTGGGGATGCGGTGGGCTCTATGGCTTCTGAGGCGGAAAGAACCAGCTGGGGCTCTAGGGGGTAT
CCCC
[124 nt withheld, positions 1895-2018]
C
[91 nt withheld, positions 2020-2110]
A
[49 nt withheld, positions 2112-2160]
CCTTTGACGTTGGAGTCCACGTTCTTT
[37 nt withheld, positions 2188-2224]
ACCCTATCTCGGTCTATTCTTTTGATTTATAAGGGATTTTGCCGATTTCGGCCTATTGGTTAAAAAATGA
GCTGATTTAACAAAAATTTAACGCGAATTAATTCTGTGGAATGTGTGTCAGTTAGGGTGTGGAAAGTCCC
CAGGCTCCCCAGCAGGCAGAAGTATGCAAAGCATGCATCTCAATTAGTCAGCAACCAGGTGTGGAAAGTC
CCCAGGCTCCCCAGCAGGCAGAAGTATGCAAAGCATGCATCTCAATTAGTCAGCAACCATAGTCCCGCCC
CTAACTCCGCCCATCCCGCCCCTAACTCCGCCCAGTTCCGCCCATTCTCCGCCCCATGGCTGACTAATTT
TTTTTATTTATGCAGAGGCCGAGGCCGCCTCTGCCTCTGAGCTATTCCAGAAGTAGTGAGGAGGCTTTTT
TGGAGGCCTAGGCTTTTGCAAAAAGCTCCCGGGAGCTTGTATATCCATTTTCGGATCTGATCAGCACGTG
ATGAAAAAGCCTGAACTCACCGCGACGTCTGTCGAGAAGTTTCTGATCGAAAAGTTCGACAGCGTCTCCG
ACCTGATGCAGCTCTCGGAGGGCGAAGAATCTCGTGCTTTCAGCTTCGATGTAGGAGGGCGTGGATATGT
CCTGCGGGTAAATAGCTGCGCCGATGGTTTCTACAAAGATCGTTATGTTTATCGGCACTTTGCATCGGCC
GCGCTCCCGATTCCGGAAGTGCTTGACATTGGGGAATTCAGCGAGAGCCTGACCTATTGCATCTCCCGCC
GTGCACAGGGTGTCACGTTGCAAGACCTGCCTGAAACCGAACTGCCCGCTGTTCTGCAGCCGGTCGCGGA
GGCCATGGATGCGATCGCTGCGGCCGATCTTAGCCAGACGAGCGGGTTCGGCCCATTCGGACCGCAAGGA
ATCGGTCAATACACTACATGGCGTGATTTCATATGCGCGATTGCTGATCCCCATGTGTATCACTGGCAAA
CTGTGATGGACGACACCGTCAGTGCGTCCGTCGCGCAGGCTCTCGATGAGCTGATGCTTTGGGCCGAGGA
CTGCCCCGAAGTCCGGCACCTCGTGCACGCGGATTTCGGCTCCAACAATGTCCTGACGGACAATGGCCGC
ATAACAGCGGTCATTGACTGGAGCGAGGCGATGTTCGGGGATTCCCAATACGAGGTCGCCAACATCTTCT
TCTGGAGGCCGTGGTTGGCTTGTATGGAGCAGCAGACGCGCTACTTCGAGCGGAGGCATCCGGAGCTTGC
AGGATCGCCGCGGCTCCGGGCGTATATGCTCCGCATTGGTCTTGACCAACTCTATCAGAGCTTGGTTGAC
GGCAATTTCGATGATGCAGCTTGGGCGCAGGGTCGATGCGACGCAATCGTCCGATCCGGAGCCGGGACTG
TCGGGCGTACACAAATCGCCCGCAGAAGCGCGGCCGTCTGGACCGATGGCTGTGTAGAAGTACTCGCCGA
TAGTGGAAACCGACGCCCCAGCACTCGTCCGAGGGCAAAGGAATAGCACGTGCTACGAGATTTCGATTCC
ACCGCCGCCTTCTATGAAAGGTTGGGCTTCGGAATCGTTTTCCGGGACGCCGGCTGGATGATCCTCCAGC
GCGGGGATCTCATGCTGGAGTTCTTCGCCCACCCCAACTTGTTTATTGCAGCTTATAATGGTTACAAATA
AAGCAATAGCATCACAAATTTCACAAATAAAGCATTTTTTTCACTGCATTCTAGTTGTGGTTTGTCCAAA
CTCATCAATGTATCTTATCATGTCTGTATACCGTCGACCTCTAGCTAGAGCTTGGCGTAATCATGGTCAT
AGCTGTTTCCTGTGTGAAATTGTTATCCGCTCACAATTCCACACAACATACGAGCCGGAAGCATAAAGTG
TAAAGCCTGGGGTGCCTAATGAGTGAGCTAACTCACATTAATTGCGTTGCGCTCACTGCCCGCTTTCCAG
TCGGGAAACCTGTCGTGCCAGCTGCATTAATGAATCGGCCAACGCGCGGGGAGAGGCGGTTTGCGTATTG
GGCGCTCTTCCGCTTCCTCGCTCACTGACTCGCTGCGCTCGGTCGTTCGGCTGCGGCGAGCGGTATCAGC
TCACTCAAAGGCGGTAATACGGTTATCCACAGAATCAGGGGATAACGCAGGAAAGAACATGTGAGCAAAA
GGCCAGCAAAAGGCCAGGAACCGTAAAAAGGCCGCGTTGCTGGCGTTTTTCCATAGGCTCCGCCCCCCTG
ACGAGCATCACAAAAATCGACGCTCAAGTCAGAGGTGGCGAAACCCGACAGGACTATAAAGATACCAGGC
GTTTCCCCCTGGAAGCTCCCTCGTGCGCTCTCCTGTTCCGACCCTGCCGCTTACCGGATACCTGTCCGCC
TTTCTCCCTTCGGGAAGCGTGGCGCTTTCTCATAGCTCACGCTGTAGGTATCTCAGTTCGGTGTAGGTCG
TTCGCTCCAAGCTGGGCTGTGTGCACGAACCCCCCGTTCAGCCCGACCGCTGCGCCTTATCCGGTAACTA
TCGTCTTGAGTCCAACCCGGTAAGACACGACTTATCGCCACTGGCAGCAGCCACTGGTAACAGGATTAGC
AGAGCGAGGTATGTAGGCGGTGCTACAGAGTTCTTGAAGTGGTGGCCTAACTACGGCTACACTAGAAGAA
CAGTATTTGGTATCTGCGCTCTGCTGAAGCCAGTTACCTTCGGAAAAAGAGTTGGTAGCTCTTGATCCGG
CAAACAAACCACCGCTGGTAGCGGTGGTTTTTTTGTTTGCAAGCAGCAGATTACGCGCAGAAAAAAAGGA
TCTCAAGAAGATCCTTTGATCTTTTCTACGGGGTCTGACGCTCAGTGGAACGAAAACTCACGTTAAGGGA
TTTTGGTCATGAGATTATCAAAAAGGATCTTCACCTAGATCCTTTTAAATTAAAAATGAAGTTTTAAATC
AATCTAAAGTATATATGAGTAAACTTGGTCTGACAGTTACCAATGCTTAATCAGTGAGGCACCTATCTCA
GCGATCTGTCTATTTCGTTCATCCATAGTTGCCTGACTCCCCGTCGTGTAGATAACTACGATACGGGAGG
GCTTACCATCTGGCCCCAGTGCTGCAATGATACCGCGAGACCCACGCTCACCGGCTCCAGATTTATCAGC
AATAAACCAGCCAGCCGGAAGGGCCGAGCGCAGAAGTGGTCCTGCAACTTTATCCGCCTCCATCCAGTCT
ATTAATTGTTGCCGGGAAGCTAGAGTAAGTAGTTCGCCAGTTAATAGTTTGCGCAACGTTGTTGCCATTG
CTACAGGCATCGTGGTGTCACGCTCGTCGTTTGGTATGGCTTCATTCAGCTCCGGTTCCCAACGATCAAG
GCGAGTTACATGATCCCCCATGTTGTGCAAAAAAGCGGTTAGCTCCTTCGGTCCTCCGATCGTTGTCAGA
AGTAAGTTGGCCGCAGTGTTATCACTCATGGTTATGGCAGCACTGCATAATTCTCTTACTGTCATGCCAT
CCGTAAGATGCTTTTCTGTGACTGGTGAGTACTCAACCAAGTCATTCTGAGAATAGTGTATGCGGCGACC
GAGTTGCTCTTGCCCGGCGTCAATACGGGATAATACCGCGCCACATAGCAGAACTTTAAAAGTGCTCATC
ATTGGAAAACGTTCTTCGGGGCGAAAACTCTCAAGGATCTTACCGCTGTTGAGATCCAGTTCGATGTAAC
CCACTCGTGCACCCAACTGATCTTCAGCATCTTTTACTTTCACCAGCGTTTCTGGGTGAGCAAAAACAGG
AAGGCAAAATGCCGCAAAAAAGGGAATAAGGGCGACACGGAAATGTTGAATACTCATACTCTTCCTTTTT
CAATATTATTGAAGCATTTATCAGGGTTATTGTCTCATGAGCGGATACATATTTGAATGTATTTAGAAAA
ATAAACAAATAGGGGTTCCGCGCACATTTCCCCGACTCGACTCGCTAGTGTTCCAAAAAATGGTGGGGGA
CGGATTCGAACCGCCGAACCCAAAGGGAGCGGATTTAGAGTCCGCGGCGTTTGGCCACTTCGCTACCCCA
CCAGAGTGGTCTCATACAGAACTTATAAGATTCCCAAATCCAAAGACATTTCACGTTTATGGTGATTTCC
CAGAACACATAGCGACATGCAAATATGAATTGATGACTGCCTGATGGAGAAAAAATGGTGGGGGACGGAT
TCGAACCGCCGAACCCAAAGGGAGCGGATTTAGAGTCCGCGGCGTTTGGCCACTTCGCTACCCCACCGGT
GTTTCGTCCTTTCCACAAGATATATAAAGCCAAGAAATCGAAATACTTTCAAGTTACGGTAAGCATATGA
TAGTCCATTTTAAAACATAATTTTAAAACTGCAAACTACCCAAGAAATTATTACTTTCTACGTCACGTAT
TTTGTACTAATATCTTTGTGTTTACAGTCAAATTAATTCTAATTATCTCTCTAACAGCCTTGTATCGTAT
ATGCAAATATGAAGGAATCATGGGAAATAGGCCCTCTTCCTGCCCGACCTTCGCGATGTACGGGCCAGAT
ATACGCCAATATTGGCCATTAGCCATATTATTCATTGGTTATATAGCATAAATCAATATTGGCTATTGGC
CATTGCATACGTTGTATCTATATCATAATATGTACATTTATATTGGCTCATGTCCAATATGACCGCCATG
TTGGCTCGACTCGCTAGTGTTCCAAAAAATGGTGGGGGACGGATTCGAACCGCCGAACCCAAAGGGAGCG
GATTTAGAGTCCGCGGCGTTTGGCCACTTCGCTACCCCACCAGAGTGGTCTCATACAGAACTTATAAGAT
TCCCAAATCCAAAGACATTTCACGTTTATGGTGATTTCCCAGAACACATAGCGACATGCAAATATGAATT
GATGACTGCCTGATGGAGAAAAAATGGTGGGGGACGGATTCGAACCGCCGAACCCAAAGGGAGCGGATTT
AGAGTCCGCGGCGTTTGGCCACTTCGCTACCCCACCGGTGTTTCGTCCTTTCCACAAGATATATAAAGCC
AAGAAATCGAAATACTTTCAAGTTACGGTAAGCATATGATAGTCCATTTTAAAACATAATTTTAAAACTG
CAAACTACCCAAGAAATTATTACTTTCTACGTCACGTATTTTGTACTAATATCTTTGTGTTTACAGTCAA
ATTAATTCTAATTATCTCTCTAACAGCCTTGTATCGTATATGCAAATATGAAGGAATCATGGGAAATAGG
CCCTCTTCCTGCCCGACCTTCGCGATGTACGGGCCAGATATACGCCAATATTGGCCATTAGCCATATTAT
TCATTGGTTATATAGCATAAATCAATATTGGCTATTGGCCATTGCATACGTTGTATCTATATCATAATAT
GTACATTTATATTGGCTCATGTCCAATATGACCGCCATGTTGGCTCGAGCATTGATTATTGACTAGTTAT
TAATAGTAATCAATTACGGGGTCATTAGTTCATAGCCCATATATGGAGTTCCG
Features (pLannotate 1.2.2; 28 found; start..end, strand, type, name):
    306..505     +  promoter       CMV promoter: human cytomegalovirus (CMV) immediate early promoter
    644..687     +  intron         CMV intron (fragment): modified intron A from human cytomegalovirus
    739..757     +  promoter       SP6 promoter: promoter for bacteriophage SP6 RNA polymerase
    761..798     +  CDS            IgH signal sequence (fragment): signal sequence from the mouse immunoglobulin heavy chain variable region
    856..1581    +  CDS            HyPerRed (fragment): red fluorescent genetically encoded indicator for H2O2 ()
   1625..1849    +  polyA_signal   bGH poly(A) signal: bovine growth hormone polyadenylation signal
   1853..1874    +  promoter       SV40 promoter (fragment): SV40 enhancer and early promoter
   1895..2323    +  rep_origin     f1 ori (sequence partly withheld): f1 bacteriophage origin of replication; arrow indicates direction of (+) strand synthesis
   2337..2666    +  promoter       SV40 promoter: SV40 enhancer and early promoter
   2715..3740    +  CDS            HygR: aminoglycoside phosphotransferase from E. coli; aph(4)-Ia; confers resistance to hygromycin
   3750..3875    +  CDS            ble (fragment): BLE_KLEPN - Experimental evidence at protein level: Swiss-Prot protein existence level 1. Binding protein with a strong affinity to the bleomycin family of antibiotics. Binds to CL990; an antimitotic-antibiotic compound. From Klebsiella pneumoniae.
   3870..3991    +  polyA_signal   SV40 poly(A) signal: SV40 polyadenylation signal
   4064..4080    -  protein_bind   lac operator: The lac repressor binds to the lac operator to inhibit transcription in E. coli. This inhibition can be relieved by adding lactose or isopropyl-β-D-thiogalactopyranoside (IPTG). lac repressor encoded by lacI
   4088..4118    -  promoter       lac promoter: promoter for the E. coli lac operon
   4133..4154    -  protein_bind   CAP binding site: CAP binding activates transcription in the presence of cAMP. E. coli catabolite activator protein
   4167..4259    -  CDS            lacI (fragment): lac repressor; lacI; The lac repressor binds to the lac operator to inhibit transcription in E. coli. This inhibition can be relieved by adding lactose or isopropyl-β-D-thiogalactopyranoside (IPTG).
   4442..5030    -  rep_origin     ori: high-copy-number ColE1/pMB1/pBR322/pUC origin of replication
   5201..6061    -  CDS            AmpR: β-lactamase; bla; confers resistance to ampicillin, carbenicillin, and related antibiotics
   6062..6166    -  promoter       AmpR promoter: bla
   6204..6285    -  ncRNA          tRNA: Accession: RF00005 - tRNA
   6290..6380    -  promoter       H1 promoter: human H1 RNA promoter
   6409..6490    -  ncRNA          tRNA: Accession: RF00005 - tRNA
   6500..6740    -  promoter       U6 promoter: RNA polymerase III promoter for human U6 snRNA
   6943..7024    -  ncRNA          tRNA: Accession: RF00005 - tRNA
   7029..7119    -  promoter       H1 promoter: human H1 RNA promoter
   7148..7229    -  ncRNA          tRNA: Accession: RF00005 - tRNA
   7239..7479    -  promoter       U6 promoter: RNA polymerase III promoter for human U6 snRNA
   7664..304     +  enhancer       CMV enhancer (across the origin): human cytomegalovirus immediate early enhancer
