[The description below was written by a language model from this plasmid's Addgene catalogue record and pLannotate feature annotations shown in this document.]
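Description:
pMAH-pnRFP-B30Y is a mammalian expression plasmid of about 7.7 kb built on the pMAH backbone, carrying a synthetic insert of roughly 700 bp that encodes pnRFP-B30Y, a variant from a series of genetically encoded red fluorescent peroxynitrite biosensors. It is propagated in E. coli through a high-copy ColE1/pUC-type origin with ampicillin selection (AmpR under its own bla promoter), and an f1 origin is also present. For mammalian cells the plasmid carries a hygromycin resistance gene driven by the SV40 enhancer/early promoter and terminated by an SV40 polyadenylation signal. A short ble fragment and some lac-region remnants appear to be backbone leftovers.

The sensor coding sequence lies downstream of the CMV enhancer and immediate early promoter, with a fragment of CMV intron A and an SP6 promoter in the 5′ region, and is followed by the bGH polyadenylation signal. The automated annotation labels the open reading frame as a fragment of HyPerRed, a red fluorescent H2O2 indicator. This most likely reflects sequence similarity between related red fluorescent protein scaffolds rather than the identity of the insert. A short match to an IgH signal sequence fragment is also called just upstream, and the record does not say whether it is functional.

The backbone also contains four tRNA genes on the opposite strand, arranged as two repeats of H1- and U6-driven units for RNA polymerase III expression. The record does not identify these tRNAs or state their role, nor does it explain the meaning of "B30Y". The stated purpose is simply expression of pnRFP-B30Y in mammalian cells.
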