Addgene plasmid #201823: pMAH-pnRFP-B30Y
Purpose: Expresses pnRFP-B30Y in mammalian cells
Depositing lab: Huiwang Ai. Depositing organization: University of Virginia. Publication: Development, Characterization, and Structural Analysis of a Genetically Encoded Red Fluorescent Peroxynitrite Biosensor. Pang Y, Huang M, Fan Y, Yeh HW, Xiong Y, Ng HL, Ai HW. ACS Chem Biol. 2023 Jun 16;18(6):1388-1397. doi: 10.1021/acschembio.3c00139. Epub 2023 May 15. PubMed 37185019.
Backbone
  Vector backbone: pMAH
  Vector type: Mammalian Expression
Growth in bacteria
  Bacterial resistance: Ampicillin, 100 μg/mL
  Growth temperature: 37°C
  Growth strain: DH5alpha
  Copy number: Unknown
Gene/Insert
  Gene/Insert name: pnRFP-B30Y
  Species: Synthetic
  Insert size (bp): 700
  Cloning method: Gibson Cloning
  Sequencing primers: 5′ atttaggtgacactataga
Terms and licenses: Academic/Nonprofit Terms; Industry Terms: Not Available to Industry
How to cite: pMAH-pnRFP-B30Y was a gift from Huiwang Ai (Addgene plasmid # 201823 ; http://n2t.net/addgene:201823 ; RRID:Addgene_201823)
