>Addgene plasmid #201823 | pMAH-pnRFP-B30Y | depositor partial sequence | sequence record 391727 | insertion
ATGTACCCCGAGGACGGCGCCCTGAAGAGCGAGATCAAGTACGGGCTGAGGCTGAAGGACGGCGGCCACT
ACGCCGCCGAGGTCAAGACCACCTACAAGGCCAAGAAGCCCGTGCAGCTGCCCGGCGCCTACATCGTCGA
CATCAAGTTGGACATCGTGTCCCACAACGAGGACTACACCATCGTGGAACAGTGCGAACGCGCCGAGGGC
CGCCACTCCACTGGCGGCATGGACGAGCTGTACAAGGGAGGTACAGGCGGGAGTCTGGTGAGCAAGGGCG
AGGAGGATAACATGGCCATCATCAAGGAGTTCATGCGCTTCAAGGTGCACATGGAGGGCTCCGTGAACGG
CCACAAGTTCGAGATCGAGGGCGAGGGCGAGGGCCGCCCCTACGAGGCCTTTCAGACCGCTAAGCTGAAG
GTGACCAAGGGTGGCCCCCTGCCCTTCGCCTGGGACATCCTGTCCCCTCAGTTCATGTACGGCTCCAAGG
CCTACATTAAGCACCCAGCCGACATCCCCGACTACTTCAAGCTGTCCTTCCCCGAGGGCTTCAGGTGGGA
GCGCGTGGTGAACTTCGAGGACGGCGGCATTATTCACGTTAACCAGGACTCCTCCCTGCAGGACGGCGTA
TTCATCTACAAGGTGAAGCTGCGCGGCACCAACTTCCCCCCCGACGGCCCCGTAATGCAGAAGAAGACCA
TGGGCTGGGAGGCTACGCGTGACCAAGGGCCCGTTTAA
